>Addgene plasmid #201295 | PROM_2 | addgene full sequence | sequence record 409509 | Addgene NGS Result
CTCTGTGGTCTCAGGAGGAGAGGCCAGACTTGGTGTCGTGTGCCCAGTAGGCCCAGTAGCGAGGCCGCCT
CCAGGCCCAGCCGCGCTACATGAATAGTCCCACTACGATGGCGTGTTCCTTTCGTCCAAACGAAGCACCT
GGATTGATTTTAAAAAAGAAGAAGTAAAAACCGAAGCAGCTGGATACAGTCAGAGCCTCAGAGGGAACGG
CGTGCATATACGCACGCCTGGTGTAGAGCCAATTTCCAGCAACCTACCCTAGCATGCATGTCGCTACGAA
ATTATCAAAGGGAAAAAGTGTTTCAAACGGAACGAGATTGACGGTGGTGGGTGCTGACATGACGTTTCAA
CTCTGAGGCCCTCGCCCAGACGCGTCCGAGGACTTGCCGAGAACTCATGATCAGCGTCAATTAGCTTGGC
ACGCGTCCAAGGAAAGTTCAAATTTCAAAGATGCGCAACGTCGTCTATACTCGGCCGATACACAACACGA
TGGATATTGTACAATAGCAGTAATTGAACAAGTCAGCTGCCATTTCTATGGGCACCTCCCTTAATTAAGT
ACTCCCCGTCGTCGCCGACCGACCTTCCATTCAGGTTCCACCCAACGACAGACAATCAAGATGAGAAGCA
CGATCGAACTGCTACGTTGACAACATACACACGATTACGTTGGAGTGAAGAACAGAGCAACCGCGTAAGC
CCGTTGACATTTTCTCCGGACAAGACTTTTAAGTACTGGTCGACCGGCATTCCCTGGCTTACAGACAATT
GATCAAGAGGGGAGGCTCTCGATCGAGCAGCAGCAGCAGCAGCAAAGAATGCGAGACCACGAAGAGGCTA
GGTGGAGGCTCAGTGATGATAAGTCTGCGATGGTGGATGCATGTGTCATGGTCATAGCTGTTTCCTGTGT
GAAATTGTTATCCGCTCAGAGGGCACAATCCTATTCCGCGCTATCCGACAATCTCCAAGACATTAGGTGG
AGTTCAGTTCGGCGTATGGCATATGTCGCTGGAAAGAACATGTGAGCAAAAGGCCAGCAAAAGGCCAGGA
ACCGTAAAAAGGCCGCGTTGCTGGCGTTTTTCCATAGGCTCCGCCCCCCTGACGAGCATCACAAAAATCG
ACGCTCAAGTCAGAGGTGGCGAAACCCGACAGGACTATAAAGATACCAGGCGTTTCCCCCTGGAAGCTCC
CTCGTGCGCTCTCCTGTTCCGACCCTGCCGCTTACCGGATACCTGTCCGCCTTTCTCCCTTCGGGAAGCG
TGGCGCTTTCTCATAGCTCACGCTGTAGGTATCTCAGTTCGGTGTAGGTCGTTCGCTCCAAGCTGGGCTG
TGTGCACGAACCCCCCGTTCAGCCCGACCGCTGCGCCTTATCCGGTAACTATCGTCTTGAGTCCAACCCG
GTAAGACACGACTTATCGCCACTGGCAGCAGCCACTGGTAACAGGATTAGCAGAGCGAGGTATGTAGGCG
GTGCTACAGAGTTCTTGAAGTGGTGGCCTAACTACGGCTACACTAGAAGAACAGTATTTGGTATCTGCGC
TCTGCTGAAGCCAGTTACCTTCGGAAAAAGAGTTGGTAGCTCTTGATCCGGCAAACAAACCACCGCTGGT
AGCGGTGGTTTTTTTGTTTGCAAGCAGCAGATTACGCGCAGAAAAAAAGGATCTCAAGAAGATCCTTTGA
TCTTTTCTACGGGGTCTGACGCTCTATTCAACAAAGCCGCCGTCCCGTCAAGTCAGCGTAAATGGGTAGG
GGGCTTCAAATCGTCCCCCCATACGATATAAGTTGTTACTAGTGCTTGGATTCTCACCAATAAAAAACGC
CCGGCGGCAACCGAGCGTTCTGAACAAATCCAGATGGAGTTCTGAGGTCATTACTGGATCTATCAACAGG
AGTCCAAGCGAGCTCGATATCAAATTACGCCCCGCCCTGCCACTCATCGCAGTACTGTTGTAATTCATTA
AGCATTCTGCCGACATGGAAGCCATCACAAACGGCATGATGAACCTGAATCGCCAGCGGCATCAGCACCT
TGTCGCCTTGCGTATAATATTTGCCCATGGTGAAAACGGGGGCGAAGAAGTTGTCCATATTGGCCACGTT
TAAATCAAAACTGGTGAAACTCACCCAGGGATTGGCTGAGACGAAAAACATATTCTCAATAAACCCTTTA
GGGAAATAGGCCAGGTTTTCACCGTAACACGCCACATCTTGCGAATATATGTGTAGAAACTGCCGGAAAT
CGTCGTGGTATTCACTCCAGAGCGATGAAAACGTTTCAGTTTGCTCATGGAAAACGGTGTAACAAGGGTG
AACACTATCCCATATCACCAGCTCACCGTCTTTCATTGCCATACGAAATTCCGGATGAGCATTCATCAGG
CGGGCAAGAATGTGAATAAAGGCCGGATAAAACTTGTGCTTATTTTTCTTTACGGTCTTTAAAAAGGCCG
TAATATCCAGCTGAACGGTCTGGTTATAGGTACATTGAGCAACTGACTGAAATGCCTCAAAATGTTCTTT
ACGATGCCATTGGGATATATCAACGGTGGTATATCCAGTGATTTTTTTCTCCATTTTAGCTTCCTTAGCT
CCTGAAAATCTCGATAACTCAAAAAATACGCCCGGTAGTGATCTTATTTCATTATGGTGAAAGTTGGAAC
CTCTTACGTGCCGATCAACGTCTCATTGATACCTGAAACAAAACCCATCGTACGGCCAAGGAAGTCTCCA
ATAACTGTGATCCACCACAAGCGCCAGGGTTTTCCCAGTCACGACGTTGTAAAACGACGGCCAGTCATGC
ATAATCCGCACGCATCTGGAATAAGGAAGTGCCATTCCGCCTGACCT
Features (pLannotate 1.2.2; 5 found; start..end, strand, type, name):
   1079..1667    -  rep_origin     ori: high-copy-number ColE1/pMB1/pBR322/pUC origin of replication
   1800..1894    -  terminator     lambda t0 terminator: transcription terminator from phage lambda
   1918..2574    -  CDS            cat: CAT_ECOLX - Experimental evidence at protein level: Swiss-Prot protein existence level 1. This enzyme is an effector of chloramphenicol resistance in bacteria. From Escherichia coli. This protein is used as a marker in many commonly used cloning vectors, such as pACYC184.
   2575..2677    -  promoter       cat promoter: promoter of the E. coli cat gene encoding chloramphenicol acetyltransferase
   2752..2795    -  CDS            lacZα (fragment): LacZα fragment of β-galactosidase; lacZ fragment
