[The description below was written by a language model from this plasmid's Addgene catalogue record and pLannotate feature annotations shown in this document.]
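Description:
PROM_2 is a Golden Gate/MoClo-compatible level 0 part plasmid that carries a wheat promoter as a standardised "PROM" module for building plant expression constructs. It is built on a Twist Bioscience chloramphenicol-resistance cloning vector. The full sequenced record is a compact 2,847 nt plasmid. The annotated backbone consists of a high-copy ColE1/pUC-type origin of replication for propagation in E. coli, and a chloramphenicol acetyltransferase (cat) gene driven by its native cat promoter and followed by the phage lambda t0 terminator, which provides chloramphenicol selection. A short residual lacZα fragment is also detected. At about 40 nt it is a remnant of vector sequence rather than a functional blue/white screening cassette.

The insert is the promoter region of the Triticum aestivum gene TraesCS2B02G533000, designated D2 by the depositors. It has been domesticated by removing internal BsaI and BpiI recognition sites, so these Type IIS enzymes can be used in hierarchical MoClo assembly without cutting within the part. The automated feature table does not annotate the promoter itself. It presumably lies in the roughly 1 kb unannotated stretch upstream of the origin, but its exact boundaries, flanking Type IIS sites and fusion overhangs are not stated in the record.

The plasmid contains no coding sequence, terminator or plant selection marker of its own, so it is not an expression vector in itself. It serves as a donor part to be combined with coding sequences, tags and terminators into transcription units in which expression is controlled by this wheat promoter.
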