Addgene plasmid #201295: PROM_2
Purpose: D2: Promoter of TraesCS2B02G533000 as Golden Gate compatible MoClo PROM part
Depositing lab: Benjamin Schwessinger. Depositing organization: Australian National University.
Backbone
  Vector backbone: Twist Bioscience Chloramphenicol vector
  Vector type: Plant Expression
Growth in bacteria
  Bacterial resistance: Chloramphenicol, 25 μg/mL
  Growth temperature: 37°C
  Growth strain: DH5alpha
  Copy number: High Copy
Gene/Insert
  Gene/Insert name: D2: Promoter of TraesCS2B02G533000
  Species: Triticum aestivum
  Mutation: removal of BsaI and BpiI sites
  Cloning method: Restriction Enzyme; 5′ cloning site unknown (unknown if destroyed)
Terms and licenses: Academic/Nonprofit Terms; Industry Terms: Not Available to Industry
How to cite: PROM_2 was a gift from Benjamin Schwessinger (Addgene plasmid # 201295 ; http://n2t.net/addgene:201295 ; RRID:Addgene_201295)
